Addgene plasmid #100018: pET15b-sfGO-Matryoshka-LE-LP
Purpose: Bacterial expression of fluorescent protein casette - cpsfGFP with nested LSSmOrange and LE N-term and LP C-term amino acid linkers
Depositing lab: Wolf Frommer. Depositing organization: Carnegie Institution for Science. Publication: Ratiometric Matryoshka biosensors from a nested cassette of green- and orange-emitting fluorescent proteins. Ast C, Foret J, Oltrogge LM, De Michele R, Kleist TJ, Ho CH, Frommer WB. Nat Commun. 2017 Sep 5;8(1):431. doi: 10.1038/s41467-017-00400-2. PubMed 28874729.
Backbone
  Vector backbone: pET-15b
  Backbone manufacturer: Novagen
  Backbone size w/o insert (bp): 5678
  Total vector size (bp): 7118
  Modifications to backbone: Thrombin cleavage site deleted
  Vector type: Bacterial Expression
Growth in bacteria
  Bacterial resistance: Ampicillin, 100 μg/mL
  Growth temperature: 37°C
  Growth strain: DH5alpha
  Copy number: Unknown
Gene/Insert
  Gene/Insert name: cpsfGFP-LSSmOrange (alt name: sfGO-Matryoshka)
  Species: Synthetic
  Insert size (bp): 1440
  Mutation: Leu and Glu N-term linker and Leu and Pro C-term linker
  Promoter: T7
  Tag / fusion protein: 6x HIS tag (N terminal on backbone)
  Cloning method: Ligation Independent Cloning
  Sequencing primers: 5′ T7; 3′ T7 term
Resource information
  A portion of this plasmid was derived from a plasmid made by: Steven Boxer Lab - Stanford University
Terms and licenses: Academic/Nonprofit Terms; Industry Terms: Not Available to Industry
How to cite: pET15b-sfGO-Matryoshka-LE-LP was a gift from Wolf Frommer (Addgene plasmid # 100018 ; http://n2t.net/addgene:100018 ; RRID:Addgene_100018)
