[The description below was written by a language model from this plasmid's Addgene catalogue record and pLannotate feature annotations shown in this document.]
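Description:
pET15b-sfGO-Matryoshka-LE-LP is a bacterial expression plasmid built on the Novagen pET-15b backbone, about 7.1 kb in total, in which the thrombin cleavage site normally following the vector's N-terminal 6xHis tag has been deleted. It replicates in E. coli from a pBR322-type ColE1 origin accompanied by the bom region and the rop gene, and is selected with ampicillin through the β-lactamase gene. Several tetracycline-resistance fragments and the tet promoter annotated in the table are non-functional remnants of the pBR322 ancestry. The backbone also carries lacI under its own promoter.

The payload is a synthetic 1,440 bp cassette called sfGO-Matryoshka, in which the large-Stokes-shift orange protein LSSmOrange is nested inside circularly permuted superfolder GFP. The feature table reflects this arrangement: an intact LSSmOrange coding sequence is flanked on both sides by partial Aequorea GFP-family matches (labelled by the annotation tool as mCerulean.B and EGFP-variant fragments), which correspond to the two halves of the permuted GFP rather than to separate proteins. This version carries a Leu-Glu linker at the N-terminus and a Leu-Pro linker at the C-terminus of the cassette. Expression is driven by the T7 promoter with an adjacent lac operator and the T7 gene 10 ribosome binding site, and ends at the T7 terminator, so transcription requires a host supplying T7 RNA polymerase and is IPTG-inducible. The His tag permits affinity purification. According to the record, the plasmid serves for bacterial production of this dual-colour cassette, which was developed as a building block for ratiometric Matryoshka biosensors, presumably with the green protein as the reporting element and the orange one as an internal reference.
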