Features (pLannotate 1.2.2; 21 found; start..end, strand, type, name):
      1..19      +  promoter       T7 promoter: promoter for bacteriophage T7 RNA polymerase
     20..44      +  protein_bind   lac operator: The lac repressor binds to the lac operator to inhibit transcription in E. coli. This inhibition can be relieved by adding lactose or isopropyl-β-D-thiogalactopyranoside (IPTG). lac repressor encoded by lacI
     59..81      +  RBS            RBS: efficient ribosome binding site from bacteriophage T7 gene 10 (Olins and Rangwala, 1989)
     88..393     +  CDS            mCerulean.B (fragment): mCerulean.B is a basic (constitutively fluorescent) cyan fluorescent protein published in 2011, derived from Aequorea victoria.
    403..1110    +  CDS            LSSmOrange: LSSmOrange is a basic (constitutively fluorescent) long stokes shift fluorescent protein published in 2012, derived from Discosoma sp.. It has moderate acid sensitivity.
   1123..1551    +  CDS            (3-F)Tyr-EGFP (fragment): (3-F)Tyr-EGFP is a basic (constitutively fluorescent) green fluorescent protein published in 2004, derived from Aequorea victoria.
   1573..1622    +  CDS            SET1 (fragment): solubility-enhancement tag derived from T7 phage gene 10B
   1630..1677    +  terminator     T7 terminator: transcription terminator for bacteriophage T7 RNA polymerase
   1700..1804    -  CDS            TcR (fragment): tetracycline efflux protein; tet; confers resistance to tetracycline
   1852..1880    -  promoter       tet promoter: E. coli promoter for tetracycline efflux protein gene
   1993..2097    +  promoter       AmpR promoter: bla
   2098..2958    +  CDS            AmpR: β-lactamase; bla; confers resistance to ampicillin, carbenicillin, and related antibiotics
   3129..3717    +  rep_origin     ori: high-copy-number ColE1/pMB1/pBR322/pUC origin of replication
   3903..4042    -  misc_feature   bom: basis of mobility region from pBR322
   4144..4335    -  CDS            rop: Rop protein, which maintains plasmids at low copy number; rop
   4352..4732    +  CDS            YPB1_ECOLX: Protein predicted: Swiss-Prot protein existence level 4. From Escherichia coli.
   4974..5598    -  CDS            TcR (fragment): tetracycline efflux protein; tet; confers resistance to tetracycline
   5613..5634    -  protein_bind   CAP binding site: CAP binding activates transcription in the presence of cAMP. E. coli catabolite activator protein
   5647..6729    -  CDS            lacI: lac repressor; lacI; The lac repressor binds to the lac operator to inhibit transcription in E. coli. This inhibition can be relieved by adding lactose or isopropyl-β-D-thiogalactopyranoside (IPTG).
   6730..6807    -  promoter       lacI promoter: lacI
   6815..7094    -  CDS            TcR (fragment): tetracycline efflux protein; tet; confers resistance to tetracycline
>Addgene plasmid #100018 | pET15b-sfGO-Matryoshka-LE-LP | addgene full sequence | sequence record 194292 | Addgene NGS Result
TAATACGACTCACTATAGGGGAATTGTGAGCGGATAACAATTCCCCTCTAGAAATAATTTTGTTTAACTT
TAAGAAGGAGATATACCATGGGGCATCATCATCATCATCATAGCAGCGGCCTCGAGAACGTGTATATTAC
CGCGGATAAACAGAAAAACGGCATTAAAGCGAACTTTACCGTGCGCCATAACGTGGAAGATGGCAGCGTG
CAGCTGGCGGATCATTATCAGCAGAACACCCCGATTGGCGATGGCCCGGTGCTGCTGCCGGATAACCATT
ATCTGAGCACCCAGACCAAGCTGAGCAAAGATCCGAACGAAAAACGCGATCACATGGTGCTGCTGGAATT
TGTGACCGCAGCGGGCATTACACACGGCATGGATGAACTGTATGGCGGCACCATGGTGAGCAAGGGCGAG
GAGAATAACATGGCCATCATCAAGGAGTTCATGCGCTTCAAGGTGCGCATGGAGGGCTCCGTGAACGGCC
ACGAGTTCGAGATCGAGGGCGAGGGCGAGGGCCGCCCCTACGAGGGCTTTCAGACCGTTAAGCTGAAGGT
GACCAAGGGTGGCCCCCTGCCCTTCGCCTGGGACATCTTGTCCCCTCAGTTCACCTACGGCTCCAAGGCC
TACGTGAAGCACCCCGCCGACATCCCCGACTACCTCAAGCTGTCCTTCCCCGAGGGCTTCAAGTGGGAGC
GCGTGATGAACTTCGAGGACGGCGGCGTGGTGACCGTGACTCAGGACTCCTCCCTGCAGGACGGCGAGTT
CATCTACAAGGTGAAGCTGCGCGGCACCAACTTCCCCTCCGACGGCCCCGTAATGCAGAAGAAGACCATG
GGCATGGAGGCCTCCTCCGAGCGGATGTACCCCGAGGACGGCGCCCTGAAGGGCGAGGACAAGCTCAGGC
TGAAGCTGAAGGACGGCGGCCACTACACCTCCGAGGTCAAGACCACCTACAAGGCCAAGAAGCCCGTGCA
GTTGCCCGGCGCCTACATCGTCGACATCAAGTTGGACATCACCTCCCACAACGAGGACTACACCATCGTG
GAACAGTACGAACGCGCCGAGGGCCGCCACTCCACCGGCGGCATGGACGAGCTGTACAAGGGCGGCAGCG
CGAGCCAGGGCGAAGAACTGTTTACCGGCGTGGTGCCGATTCTGGTGGAACTGGATGGCGATGTGAACGG
CCATAAATTTAGCGTGCGCGGCGAAGGCGAAGGCGATGCGACCATTGGCAAACTGACCCTGAAATTTATT
TCCACCACCGGCAAACTACCGGTGCCGTGGCCGACCCTGGTGACCACCTTAACCTATGGCGTGCAGTGCT
TTAGCCGCTATCCGGATCATATGAAACGCCATGATTTTTTTAAAAGCGCGATGCCGGAAGGCTATGTGCA
GGAACGCACCATTAGCTTTAAAGATGATGGCAAATATAAAACCCGCGCGGTGGTGAAATTTGAAGGCGAT
ACCCTGGTGAACCGCATTGAACTGAAAGGCACCGATTTTAAAGAAGATGGCAACATTCTGGGGCATAAAC
TGGAATATAACCTGCCGTAACTCGAGGATCCGGCTGCTAACAAAGCCCGAAAGGAAGCTGAGTTGGCTGC
TGCCACCGCTGAGCAATAACTAGCATAACCCCTTGGGGCCTCTAAACGGGTCTTGAGGGGTTTTTTGCTG
AAAGGAGGAACTATATCCGGATATCCCGCAAGAGGCCCGGCAGTACCGGCATAACCAAGCCTATGCCTAC
AGCATCCAGGGTGACGGTGCCGAGGATGACGATGAGCGCATTGTTAGATTTCATACACGGTGCCTGACTG
CGTTAGCAATTTAACTGTGATAAACTACCGCATTAAAGCTTATCGATGATAAGCTGTCAAACATGAGAAT
TCTTGAAGACGAAAGGGCCTCGTGATACGCCTATTTTTATAGGTTAATGTCATGATAATAATGGTTTCTT
AGACGTCAGGTGGCACTTTTCGGGGAAATGTGCGCGGAACCCCTATTTGTTTATTTTTCTAAATACATTC
AAATATGTATCCGCTCATGAGACAATAACCCTGATAAATGCTTCAATAATATTGAAAAAGGAAGAGTATG
AGTATTCAACATTTCCGTGTCGCCCTTATTCCCTTTTTTGCGGCATTTTGCCTTCCTGTTTTTGCTCACC
CAGAAACGCTGGTGAAAGTAAAAGATGCTGAAGATCAGTTGGGTGCACGAGTGGGTTACATCGAACTGGA
TCTCAACAGCGGTAAGATCCTTGAGAGTTTTCGCCCCGAAGAACGTTTTCCAATGATGAGCACTTTTAAA
GTTCTGCTATGTGGCGCGGTATTATCCCGTGTTGACGCCGGGCAAGAGCAACTCGGTCGCCGCATACACT
ATTCTCAGAATGACTTGGTTGAGTACTCACCAGTCACAGAAAAGCATCTTACGGATGGCATGACAGTAAG
AGAATTATGCAGTGCTGCCATAACCATGAGTGATAACACTGCGGCCAACTTACTTCTGACAACGATCGGA
GGACCGAAGGAGCTAACCGCTTTTTTGCACAACATGGGGGATCATGTAACTCGCCTTGATCGTTGGGAAC
CGGAGCTGAATGAAGCCATACCAAACGACGAGCGTGACACCACGATGCCTGCAGCAATGGCAACAACGTT
GCGCAAACTATTAACTGGCGAACTACTTACTCTAGCTTCCCGGCAACAATTAATAGACTGGATGGAGGCG
GATAAAGTTGCAGGACCACTTCTGCGCTCGGCCCTTCCGGCTGGCTGGTTTATTGCTGATAAATCTGGAG
CCGGTGAGCGTGGGTCTCGCGGTATCATTGCAGCACTGGGGCCAGATGGTAAGCCCTCCCGTATCGTAGT
TATCTACACGACGGGGAGTCAGGCAACTATGGATGAACGAAATAGACAGATCGCTGAGATAGGTGCCTCA
CTGATTAAGCATTGGTAACTGTCAGACCAAGTTTACTCATATATACTTTAGATTGATTTAAAACTTCATT
TTTAATTTAAAAGGATCTAGGTGAAGATCCTTTTTGATAATCTCATGACCAAAATCCCTTAACGTGAGTT
TTCGTTCCACTGAGCGTCAGACCCCGTAGAAAAGATCAAAGGATCTTCTTGAGATCCTTTTTTTCTGCGC
GTAATCTGCTGCTTGCAAACAAAAAAACCACCGCTACCAGCGGTGGTTTGTTTGCCGGATCAAGAGCTAC
CAACTCTTTTTCCGAAGGTAACTGGCTTCAGCAGAGCGCAGATACCAAATACTGTCCTTCTAGTGTAGCC
GTAGTTAGGCCACCACTTCAAGAACTCTGTAGCACCGCCTACATACCTCGCTCTGCTAATCCTGTTACCA
GTGGCTGCTGCCAGTGGCGATAAGTCGTGTCTTACCGGGTTGGACTCAAGACGATAGTTACCGGATAAGG
CGCAGCGGTCGGGCTGAACGGGGGGTTCGTGCACACAGCCCAGCTTGGAGCGAACGACCTACACCGAACT
GAGATACCTACAGCGTGAGCTATGAGAAAGCGCCACGCTTCCCGAAGGGAGAAAGGCGGACAGGTATCCG
GTAAGCGGCAGGGTCGGAACAGGAGAGCGCACGAGGGAGCTTCCAGGGGGAAACGCCTGGTATCTTTATA
GTCCTGTCGGGTTTCGCCACCTCTGACTTGAGCGTCGATTTTTGTGATGCTCGTCAGGGGGGCGGAGCCT
ATGGAAAAACGCCAGCAACGCGGCCTTTTTACGGTTCCTGGCCTTTTGCTGGCCTTTTGCTCACATGTTC
TTTCCTGCGTTATCCCCTGATTCTGTGGATAACCGTATTACCGCCTTTGAGTGAGCTGATACCGCTCGCC
GCAGCCGAACGACCGAGCGCAGCGAGTCAGTGAGCGAGGAAGCGGAAGAGCGCCTGATGCGGTATTTTCT
CCTTACGCATCTGTGCGGTATTTCACACCGCAATGGTGCACTCTCAGTACAATCTGCTCTGATGCCGCAT
AGTTAAGCCAGTATACACTCCGCTATCGCTACGTGACTGGGTCATGGCTGCGCCCCGACACCCGCCAACA
CCCGCTGACGCGCCCTGACGGGCTTGTCTGCTCCCGGCATCCGCTTACAGACAAGCTGTGACCGTCTCCG
GGAGCTGCATGTGTCAGAGGTTTTCACCGTCATCACCGAAACGCGCGAGGCAGCTGCGGTAAAGCTCATC
AGCGTGGTCGTGAAGCGATTCACAGATGTCTGCCTGTTCATCCGCGTCCAGCTCGTTGAGTTTCTCCAGA
AGCGTTAATGTCTGGCTTCTGATAAAGCGGGCCATGTTAAGGGCGGTTTTTTCCTGTTTGGTCACTGATG
CCTCCGTGTAAGGGGGATTTCTGTTCATGGGGGTAATGATACCGATGAAACGAGAGAGGATGCTCACGAT
ACGGGTTACTGATGATGAACATGCCCGGTTACTGGAACGTTGTGAGGGTAAACAACTGGCGGTATGGATG
CGGCGGGACCAGAGAAAAATCACTCAGGGTCAATGCCAGCGCTTCGTTAATACAGATGTAGGTGTTCCAC
AGGGTAGCCAGCAGCATCCTGCGATGCAGATCCGGAACATAATGGTGCAGGGCGCTGACTTCCGCGTTTC
CAGACTTTACGAAACACGGAAACCGAAGACCATTCATGTTGTTGCTCAGGTCGCAGACGTTTTGCAGCAG
CAGTCGCTTCACGTTCGCTCGCGTATCGGTGATTCATTCTGCTAACCAGTAAGGCAACCCCGCCAGCCTA
GCCGGGTCCTCAACGACAGGAGCACGATCATGCGCACCCGTGGCCAGGACCCAACGCTGCCCGAGATGCG
CCGCGTGCGGCTGCTGGAGATGGCGGACGCGATGGATATGTTCTGCCAAGGGTTGGTTTGCGCATTCACA
GTTCTCCGCAAGAATTGATTGGCTCCAATTCTTGGAGTGGTGAATCCGTTAGCGAGGTGCCGCCGGCTTC
CATTCAGGTCGAGGTGGCCCGGCTCCATGCACCGCGACGCAACGCGGGGAGGCAGACAAGGTATAGGGCG
GCGCCTACAATCCATGCCAACCCGTTCCATGTGCTCGCCGAGGCGGCATAAATCGCCGTGACGATCAGCG
GTCCAATGATCGAAGTTAGGCTGGTAAGAGCCGCGAGCGATCCTTGAAGCTGTCCCTGATGGTCGTCATC
TACCTGCCTGGACAGCATGGCCTGCAACGCGGGCATCCCGATGCCGCCGGAAGCGAGAAGAATCATAATG
GGGAAGGCCATCCAGCCTCGCGTCGCGAACGCCAGCAAGACGTAGCCCAGCGCGTCGGCCGCCATGCCGG
CGATAATGGCCTGCTTCTCGCCGAAACGTTTGGTGGCGGGACCAGTGACGAAGGCTTGAGCGAGGGCGTG
CAAGATTCCGAATACCGCAAGCGACAGGCCGATCATCGTCGCGCTCCAGCGAAAGCGGTCCTCGCCGAAA
ATGACCCAGAGCGCTGCCGGCACCTGTCCTACGAGTTGCATGATAAAGAAGACAGTCATAAGTGCGGCGA
CGATAGTCATGCCCCGCGCCCACCGGAAGGAGCTGACTGGGTTGAAGGCTCTCAAGGGCATCGGTCGAGA
TCCCGGTGCCTAATGAGTGAGCTAACTTACATTAATTGCGTTGCGCTCACTGCCCGCTTTCCAGTCGGGA
AACCTGTCGTGCCAGCTGCATTAATGAATCGGCCAACGCGCGGGGAGAGGCGGTTTGCGTATTGGGCGCC
AGGGTGGTTTTTCTTTTCACCAGTGAGACGGGCAACAGCTGATTGCCCTTCACCGCCTGGCCCTGAGAGA
GTTGCAGCAAGCGGTCCACGCTGGTTTGCCCCAGCAGGCGAAAATCCTGTTTGATGGTGGTTAACGGCGG
GATATAACATGAGCTGTCTTCGGTATCGTCGTATCCCACTACCGAGATATCCGCACCAACGCGCAGCCCG
GACTCGGTAATGGCGCGCATTGCGCCCAGCGCCATCTGATCGTTGGCAACCAGCATCGCAGTGGGAACGA
TGCCCTCATTCAGCATTTGCATGGTTTGTTGAAAACCGGACATGGCACTCCAGTCGCCTTCCCGTTCCGC
TATCGGCTGAATTTGATTGCGAGTGAGATATTTATGCCAGCCAGCCAGACGCAGACGCGCCGAGACAGAA
CTTAATGGGCCCGCTAACAGCGCGATTTGCTGGTGACCCAATGCGACCAGATGCTCCACGCCCAGTCGCG
TACCATCTTCATGGGAGAAAATAATACTGTTGATGGGTGTCTGGTCAGAGACATCAAGAAATAACGCCGG
AACATTAGTGCAGGCAGCTTCCACAGCAATGGCATCCTGGTCATCCAGCGGATAGTTAATGATCAGCCCA
CTGACGCGTTGCGCGAGAAGATTGTGCACCGCCGCTTTACAGGCTTCGACGCCGCTTCGTTCTACCATCG
ACACCACCACGCTGGCACCCAGTTGATCGGCGCGAGATTTAATCGCCGCGACAATTTGCGACGGCGCGTG
CAGGGCCAGACTGGAGGTGGCAACGCCAATCAGCAACGACTGTTTGCCCGCCAGTTGTTGTGCCACGCGG
TTGGGAATGTAATTCAGCTCCGCCATCGCCGCTTCCACTTTTTCCCGCGTTTTCGCAGAAACGTGGCTGG
CCTGGTTCACCACGCGGGAAACGGTCTGATAAGAGACACCGGCATACTCTGCGACATCGTATAACGTTAC
TGGTTTCACATTCACCACCCTGAATTGACTCTCTTCCGGGCGCTATCATGCCATACCGCGAAAGGTTTTG
CGCCATTCGATGGTGTCCGGGATCTCGACGCTCTCCCTTATGCGACTCCTGCATTAGGAAGCAGCCCAGT
AGTAGGTTGAGGCCGTTGAGCACCGCCGCCGCAAGGAATGGTGCATGCAAGGAGATGGCGCCCAACAGTC
CCCCGGCCACGGGGCCTGCCACCATACCCACGCCGAAACAAGCGCTCATGAGCCCGAAGTGGCGAGCCCG
ATCTTCCCCATCGGTGATGTCGGCGATATAGGCGCCAGCAACCGCACCTGTGGCGCCGGTGATGCCGGCC
ACGATGCGTCCGGCGTAGAGGATCGAGATCTCGATCCCGCGAAAT
